Addgene plasmid #56474: dsEGFP-EB3-7
Purpose: Localization: MT End Binding Protein, Excitation: 488, Emission: 507
Depositing lab: Michael Davidson. Depositing organization: Florida State University, Tallahassee.
Backbone
  Vector backbone: dsEGFP
  Backbone size w/o insert (bp): 4750
  Vector type: Mammalian Expression
  Selectable markers: Neomycin (select with G418)
Growth in bacteria
  Bacterial resistance: Kanamycin, 50 μg/mL
  Growth temperature: 37°C
  Growth strain: DH5alpha
  Copy number: High Copy
Gene/Insert
  Gene/Insert name: EB3 (alt name: NM_012326.2)
  Species: H. sapiens (human)
  Entrez Gene: MAPRE3 (a.k.a. EB3, EBF3, EBF3-S, RP3)
  Promoter: CMV
  Tag / fusion protein: dsEGFP (C terminal on backbone)
  Cloning method: Unknown
  Sequencing primers: 5′ CMV-F; 3′ SV40pA-R
Terms and licenses: Academic/Nonprofit Terms; Industry Terms
Depositor comments: . Excitation = 488; Emission = 507
How to cite: dsEGFP-EB3-7 was a gift from Michael Davidson (Addgene plasmid # 56474 ; http://n2t.net/addgene:56474 ; RRID:Addgene_56474)
