[The description below was written by a language model from this plasmid's Addgene catalogue record.]
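Description:
dsEGFP-EB3-7 is a mammalian expression plasmid that produces human EB3 (the MAPRE3 gene product, a microtubule end-binding protein) fused to the green fluorescent protein variant dsEGFP. It is built on a dsEGFP backbone of about 4.75 kb before the insert is added. In bacteria it is maintained as a high-copy plasmid under kanamycin selection, and a neomycin resistance marker allows transfected mammalian cells to be selected with G418. No feature table accompanies the record, so the origin of replication and the exact arrangement of the resistance cassette are not stated. The cloning method is listed as unknown.

Expression of the fusion is driven by the CMV promoter, a strong constitutive promoter in most mammalian cell lines. The listed sequencing primers imply an SV40 polyadenylation signal downstream of the open reading frame. The fluorescent tag is supplied by the backbone and sits at the C terminus of EB3, so the fusion reads EB3 followed by dsEGFP. The "7" in the name may refer to a linker length between the two parts, but the record does not say so. The record also does not explain what distinguishes dsEGFP from standard EGFP. It gives an excitation of 488 nm and an emission of 507 nm, which match ordinary EGFP imaging settings.

The stated purpose is localization. EB3 associates with the growing plus ends of microtubules, so the fusion serves as a fluorescent marker for these structures in cells, typically to follow microtubule growth and dynamics by live-cell fluorescence microscopy.
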