>Addgene plasmid #56474 | dsEGFP-EB3-7 | depositor partial sequence | sequence record 87367 | insert sequence
GCTACCGGACTCAGATCTCGAGCTCAAGCTTCGAATTCTGCAGTCGACTGCCACCATGGCCGTCAATGTG
TACTCCACATCTGTGACCAGTGAAAATCTGAGTCGCCATGATATGCTTGCATGGGTCAACGACTCCCTGC
ACCTCAACTATACCAAGATAGAACAGCTTTGTTCAGGGGCAGCCTACTGCCAGTTCATGGACATGCTCTT
CCCCGGCTGTGTGCACTTGAGGAAAGTGAAGTTCCAGGCCAAACTAGAGCATGAATACATCCACAACTTC
AAGGTGCTGCAAGCAGCTTTCAAGAAGATGGGTGTTGACAAAATCATTCCTGTAGAGAAATTAGTGAAAG
GAAAATTCCAAGATAATTTTGAGTTTATTCAGTGGTTTAAGAAATTCTTTGACGCAAACTATGATGGAAA
GGATTACAACCCTCTGCTGGCGCGGCAGGGCCAGGACGTAGCGCCACCTCCTAACCCAGGTGATCAGATC
TTCAACAAATCCAAGAAACTCATTGGCACAGCAGTTCCACAGAGGACGTCCCCCACAGGCCCAAAAAACA
TGCAGACCTCTGGCCGGCTGAGCAATGTGGCCCCCCCCTGCATTCTCCGGAAGAATCCTCCATCAGCCCG
AAATGGCGGCCATGAGACTGATGCCCAAATTCTTGAACTCAACCAACAGCTGGTGGACTTGAAGCTGACA
GTGGATGGGCTGGAGAAGGAACGTGACTTCTACTTCAGCAAACTTCGTGACATCGAGCTCATCTGCCAGG
AGCATGAAAGTGAAAACAGCCCTGTTATCTCAGGCATCATTGGCATCCTCTATGCCACAGAGGAAGGATT
CGCACCCCCTGAGGACGATGAGATTGAAGAGCATCAACAAGAAGACCAGGACGAGTACCTGGATCCACCG
GTCGCCACCATGGTGAGCAAGGGCGAGGAGCTGTTCACCGGGGTGGTGCCCATCCTGGTCGAGCTGGACG
GCGACGTAAACGGCCACAAGTTCAGCGTGTCCGGCGAGGGCGAGGGCGATGCCACCTACGGCAAGCTGAC
CCTGAAGTTCATCTGCACCACCGGCAAGCTGCCCGTGCCCTGGCCCACCCTCGTGACCACCCTGACCTAC
GGCGTGCAGTGCTTCAGCCGCTACCCCGACCACATGAAGCAGCACGACTTCTTCAAGTCCGCCATGCCCG
AAGGCTACGTCCAGGAGCGCACCATCTTCTTCAAGGACGACGGCAACTACAAGACCCGCGCCGAGGTGAA
GTTCGAGGGCGACACCCTGGTGAACCGCATCGAGCTGAAGGGCATCGACTTCAAGGAGGACGGCAACATC
CTGGGGCACAAGCTGGAGTACAACTACAACAGCCACAACGTCTATATCATGGCCGACAAGCAGAAGAACG
GCATCAAGGTGAACTTCAAGATCCGCCACAACATCGAGGACGGCAGCGTGCAGCTCGCCGACCACTACCA
GCAGAACACCCCCATCGGCGACGGCCCCGTGCTGCTGCCCGACAACCACTACCTGAGCACCCAGTCCGCC
CTGAGCAAAGACCCCAACGAGAAGCGCGATCACATGGTCCTGCTGGAGTTCGTGACCGCCGCCGGGATCA
CTCTCGGCATGGACGAGCTGTACAAGAAGCTTAGCCATGGCTTCCCGCCGGAGGTGGAGGAGCAGGATGA
TGGCACGCTGCCCATGTCTTGTGCCCAGGAGAGCGGGATGGACCGTCACCCTGCAGCCTGTGCTTCTGCT
AGGATCAATGTGTAGGCGGCCGCGACTCTAGATCATAATCAGCCATACCACAT
