>Addgene plasmid #56474 | dsEGFP-EB3-7 | addgene partial sequence | sequence record 129230 | EXFP-R 5'-GTCTTGTAGTTGCCGTCGTC-3'
CGTAGCCTTCGGGCATGGCGGACTTGAAGAAGTCGTGCTGCTTCATGTGGTCGGGGTAGCGGCTGAAGCA
CTGCACGCCGTAGGTCAGGGTGGTCACGAGGGTGGGCCAGGGCACGGGCAGCTTGCCGGTGGTGCAGATG
AACTTCAGGGTCAGCTTGCCGTAGGTGGCATCGCCCTCGCCCTCGCCGGACACGCTGAACTTGTGGCCGT
TTACGTCGCCGTCCAGCTCGACCAGGATGGGCACCACCCCGGTGAACAGCTCCTCGCCCTTGCTCACCAT
GGTGGCGACCGGTGGATCCAGGTACTCGTCCTGGTCTTCTTGTTGATGCTCTTCAATCTCATCGTCCTCA
GGGGGTGCGAATCCTTCCTCTGTGGCATAGAGGATGCCAATGATGCCTGAGATAACAGGGCTGTTTTCAC
TTTCATGCTCCTGGCAGATGAGCTCGATGTCACGAAGTTTGCTGAAGTAGAAGTCACGTTCCTTCTCCAG
CCCATCCACTGTCAGCTTCAAGTCCACCAGCTGTTGGTTGAGTTCAAGAATTTGGGCATCAGTCTCATGG
CCGCCATTTCGGGCTGATGGAGGATTCTTCCGGAGAATGCAGGGGGGGGCCACATTGCTCAGCCGGCCAG
AGGTCTGCATGTTTTTTGGGCCTGTGGGGGACGTCCTCTGTGGAACTGCTGTGCCAATGAGTTTCTTGGA
TTTGTTGAAGATCTGATCACCTGGGTTAGGAGGTGGCGCTACGTCCTGGCCCTGCCGCGCCAGCAGAGGG
TTGTAATCCTTTCCATCATAGTTTGCGTCAAAGAATTTCTTAAACCACTGAATAAA
